>Addgene plasmid #108732 | pBW2606_pCAG-PV1-FKBP-L1-iCre-230C-NLS-BGHpA | depositor full sequence | sequence record 205013 | Full Sequence
CCCAAGCTTGGCGTAATCATGGTCATAGCTGTTTCCTGTGTGAAATTGTTATCCGCTCACAATTCCACAC
AACATACGAGCCGGAAGCATAAAGTGTAAAGCCTGGGGTGCCTAATGAGTGAGCTAACTCACATTAATTG
CGTTGCGCTCACTGCCCGCTTTCCAGTCGGGAAACCTGTCGTGCCAGCGGATCCGCATCTCAATTAGTCA
GCAACCATAGTCCCGCCCCTAACTCCGCCCAGTTCCGCCCATTCTCCGCCCCATGGCTGACTAATTTTTT
TTATTTATGCAGAGGCCGAGGCCGCCTCGGCCTCTGAGCTATTCCAGAAGTAGTGAGGAGGCTTTTTTGG
AGGCCTAGGCTTTTGCAAAAAGCTAACTTGTTTATTGCAGCTTATAATGGTTACAAATAAAGCAATAGCA
TCACAAATTTCACAAATAAAGCATTTTTTTCACTGCATTCTAGTTGTGGTTTGTCCAAACTCATCAATGT
ATCTTATCATGTCTGGATCCGCTGCATTAATGAATCGGCCAACGCGCGGGGAGAGGCGGTTTGCGTATTG
GGCGCTCTTCCGCTTCCTCGCTCACTGACTCGCTGCGCTCGGTCGTTCGGCTGCGGCGAGCGGTATCAGC
TCACTCAAAGGCGGTAATACGGTTATCCACAGAATCAGGGGATAACGCAGGAAAGAACATGTGAGCAAAA
GGCCAGCAAAAGGCCAGGAACCGTAAAAAGGCCGCGTTGCTGGCGTTTTTCCATAGGCTCCGCCCCCCTG
ACGAGCATCACAAAAATCGACGCTCAAGTCAGAGGTGGCGAAACCCGACAGGACTATAAAGATACCAGGC
GTTTCCCCCTGGAAGCTCCCTCGTGCGCTCTCCTGTTCCGACCCTGCCGCTTACCGGATACCTGTCCGCC
TTTCTCCCTTCGGGAAGCGTGGCGCTTTCTCATAGCTCACGCTGTAGGTATCTCAGTTCGGTGTAGGTCG
TTCGCTCCAAGCTGGGCTGTGTGCACGAACCCCCCGTTCAGCCCGACCGCTGCGCCTTATCCGGTAACTA
TCGTCTTGAGTCCAACCCGGTAAGACACGACTTATCGCCACTGGCAGCAGCCACTGGTAACAGGATTAGC
AGAGCGAGGTATGTAGGCGGTGCTACAGAGTTCTTGAAGTGGTGGCCTAACTACGGCTACACTAGAAGAA
CAGTATTTGGTATCTGCGCTCTGCTGAAGCCAGTTACCTTCGGAAAAAGAGTTGGTAGCTCTTGATCCGG
CAAACAAACCACCGCTGGTAGCGGTGGTTTTTTTGTTTGCAAGCAGCAGATTACGCGCAGAAAAAAAGGA
TCTCAAGAAGATCCTTTGATCTTTTCTACGGGGTCTGACGCTCAGTGGAACGAAAACTCACGTTAAGGGA
TTTTGGTCATGAGATTATCAAAAAGGATCTTCACCTAGATCCTTTTAAATTAAAAATGAAGTTTTAAATC
AATCTAAAGTATATATGAGTAAACTTGGTCTGACAGTTACCAATGCTTAATCAGTGAGGCACCTATCTCA
GCGATCTGTCTATTTCGTTCATCCATAGTTGCCTGACTCCCCGTCGTGTAGATAACTACGATACGGGAGG
GCTTACCATCTGGCCCCAGTGCTGCAATGATACCGCGAGACCCACGCTCACCGGCTCCAGATTTATCAGC
AATAAACCAGCCAGCCGGAAGGGCCGAGCGCAGAAGTGGTCCTGCAACTTTATCCGCCTCCATCCAGTCT
ATTAATTGTTGCCGGGAAGCTAGAGTAAGTAGTTCGCCAGTTAATAGTTTGCGCAACGTTGTTGCCATTG
CTACAGGCATCGTGGTGTCACGCTCGTCGTTTGGTATGGCTTCATTCAGCTCCGGTTCCCAACGATCAAG
GCGAGTTACATGATCCCCCATGTTGTGCAAAAAAGCGGTTAGCTCCTTCGGTCCTCCGATCGTTGTCAGA
AGTAAGTTGGCCGCAGTGTTATCACTCATGGTTATGGCAGCACTGCATAATTCTCTTACTGTCATGCCAT
CCGTAAGATGCTTTTCTGTGACTGGTGAGTACTCAACCAAGTCATTCTGAGAATAGTGTATGCGGCGACC
GAGTTGCTCTTGCCCGGCGTCAATACGGGATAATACCGCGCCACATAGCAGAACTTTAAAAGTGCTCATC
ATTGGAAAACGTTCTTCGGGGCGAAAACTCTCAAGGATCTTACCGCTGTTGAGATCCAGTTCGATGTAAC
CCACTCGTGCACCCAACTGATCTTCAGCATCTTTTACTTTCACCAGCGTTTCTGGGTGAGCAAAAACAGG
AAGGCAAAATGCCGCAAAAAAGGGAATAAGGGCGACACGGAAATGTTGAATACTCATACTCTTCCTTTTT
CAATATTATTGAAGCATTTATCAGGGTTATTGTCTCATGAGCGGATACATATTTGAATGTATTTAGAAAA
ATAAACAAATAGGGGTTCCGCGCACATTTCCCCGAAAAGTGCCACCTGGGTCGACATTGATTATTGACTA
GTTATTAATAGTAATCAATTACGGGGTCATTAGTTCATAGCCCATATATGGAGTTCCGCGTTACATAACT
TACGGTAAATGGCCCGCCTGGCTGACCGCCCAACGACCCCCGCCCATTGACGTCAATAATGACGTATGTT
CCCATAGTAACGCCAATAGGGACTTTCCATTGACGTCAATGGGTGGAGTATTTACGGTAAACTGCCCACT
TGGCAGTACATCAAGTGTATCATATGCCAAGTACGCCCCCTATTGACGTCAATGACGGTAAATGGCCCGC
CTGGCATTATGCCCAGTACATGACCTTATGGGACTTTCCTACTTGGCAGTACATCTACGTATTAGTCATC
GCTATTACCATGGTCGAGGTGAGCCCCACGTTCTGCTTCACTCTCCCCATCTCCCCCCCCTCCCCACCCC
CAATTTTGTATTTATTTATTTTTTAATTATTTTGTGCAGCGATGGGGGCGGGGGGGGGGGGGGCGCGCGC
CAGGCGGGGCGGGGCGGGGCGAGGGGCGGGGCGGGGCGAGGCGGAAAGGTGCGGCGGCAGCCAATCAGAG
CGGCGCGCTCCGAAAGTTTCCTTTTATGGCGAGGCGGCGGCGGCGGCGGCCCTATAAAAAGCGAAGCGCG
CGGCGGGCGGGAGTCGCTGCGTTGCCTTCGCCCCGTGCCCCGCTCCGCGCCGCCTCGCGCCGCCCGCCCC
GGCTCTGACTGACCGCGTTACTCCCACAGGTGAGCGGGCGGGACGGCCCTTCTCCTCCGGGCTGTAATTA
GCGCTTGGTTTAATGACGGCTCGTTTCTTTTCTGTGGCTGCGTGAAAGCCTTAAAGGGCTCCGGGAGGGC
CCTTTGTGCGGGGGGGAGCGGCTCGGGGGGTGCGTGCGTGTGTGTGTGCGTGGGGAGCGCCGCGTGCGGC
TCCGCGCTGCCCGGCGGCTGTGAGCGCTGCGGGCGCGGCGCGGGGCTTTGTGCGCTCCGCAGTGTGCGCG
AGGGGAGCGCGGCCGGGGGCGGTGCCCCGCGGTGCGGGGGGGGCTGCGAGGGGAACAAAGGCTGCGTGCG
GGGTGTGTGCGTGGGGGGGTGAGCAGGGGGTGTGGGCGCGGCGGTCGGGCTGTAACCCCCCCCTGCACCC
CCCTCCCCGAGTTGCTGAGCACGGCCCGGCTTCGGGTGCGGGGCTCCGTACGGGGCGTGGCGCGGGGCTC
GCCGTGCCGGGCGGGGGGTGGCGGCAGGTGGGGGTGCCGGGCGGGGCGGGGCCGCCTCGGGCCGGGGAGG
GCTCGGGGGAGGGGCGCGGCGGCCCCCGGAGCGCCGGCGGCTGTCGAGGCGCGGCGAGCCGCAGCCATTG
CCTTTTATGGTAATCGTGCGAGAGGGCGCAGGGACTTCCTTTGTCCCAAATCTGTGCGGAGCCGAAATCT
GGGAGGCGCCGCCGCACCCCCTCTAGCGGGCGCGGGGCGAAGCGGTGCGGCGCCGGCAGGAAGGAAATGG
GCGGGGAGGGCCTTCGTGCGTCGCCGCGCCGCCGTCCCCTTCTCCCTCTCCAGCCTCGGGGCTGTCCGCG
GGGGGACGGCTGCCTTCGGGGGGGACGGGGCAGGGCGGGGTTCGGCTTCTGGCGTGTGACCGGCGGCTCT
AGAGCCTCTGCTAACCATGTTCATGCCTTCTTCTTTTTCCTACAGCTCCTGGGCAACGTGCTGGTTATTG
TGCTGTCTCATCATTTTGGCAAAGAATTGATTAATTCGAGCGAAGGCGCGCCCATTACTCGCATCCATTC
TCAGGCTGTCTCGTCTCGTCTCGCACGCGTGCCGCCACCATGTCTAGAGGAGTGCAGGTGGAAACCATCT
CCCCAGGAGACGGGCGCACCTTCCCCAAGCGCGGCCAGACCTGCGTGGTGCACTACACCGGGATGCTTGA
AGATGGAAAGAAATTTGATTCCTCCCGGGACAGAAACAAGCCCTTTAAGTTTATGCTAGGCAAGCAGGAG
GTGATCCGAGGCTGGGAAGAAGGGGTTGCCCAGATGAGTGTGGGTCAGAGAGCCAAACTGACTATATCTC
CAGATTATGCCTATGGTGCCACTGGGCACCCAGGCATCATCCCACCACATGCCACTCTCGTCTTCGATGT
GGAGCTTCTAAAACTGGAATCCGGAGGGTCTGGCTCCGGATCAAGTGGTGGCAGCGGTACCGTGGCTGAT
GACCCCAACAACTACCTGTTCTGCCGGGTCAGAAAGAATGGTGTGGCTGCCCCTTCTGCCACCTCCCAAC
TGTCCACCCGGGCCCTGGAAGGGATCTTTGAGGCCACCCACCGCCTGATCTATGGTGCCAAGGATGACTC
TGGGCAGAGATACCTGGCCTGGTCTGGCCACTCTGCCAGAGTGGGTGCTGCCAGGGACATGGCCAGGGCT
GGTGTGTCCATCCCTGAAATCATGCAGGCTGGTGGCTGGACCAATGTGAACATTGTGATGAACTACATCA
GAAACCTGGACTCTGAGACTGGGGCCATGGTGAGGCTGCTCGAGGATGGGGACCCCAAGAAAAAGCGGAA
GGTGTGAGAATTCCTGTGCCTTCTAGTTGCCAGCCATCTGTTGTTTGCCCCTCCCCCGTGCCTTCCTTGA
CCCTGGAAGGTGCCACTCCCACTGTCCTTTCCTAATAAAATGAGGAAATTGCATCGCATTGTCTGAGTAG
GTGTCATTCTATTCTGGGGGGTGGGGTGGGGCAGGACAGCAAGGGGGAGGATTGGGAAGACAATAGCAGG
CATGCTGGGGATGCGGTGGGCTCTATGGCTTCTGAGGCGGAAAGAACCAGCTGGGGCTCTAGGGGGTATC
CCCACGCGCCCTGTAGCGTGTACCGCTGGGAGTTCGTAGACGGAAACAAACGCAGAATCCAAGCGCGGCC
GCCCAGGATACATAGATTACCACAACTCCGAGCCCTTCCACCGCTAGCGCACTCCTCAGGTGCAGGCTGC
CTATCAGAAGGTGGTGGCTGGTGTGGCCAATGCCCTGGCTCACAAATACCACTGAGATCTTTTTCCCTCT
GCCAAAAATTATGGGGACATCATGAAGCCCCTTGAGCATCTGACTTCTGGCTAATAAAGGAAATTTATTT
TCATTGCAATAGTGTGTTGGAATTTTTTGTGTCTCTCACTCGGAAGGACATATGGGAGGGCAAATCATTT
AAAACATCAGAATGAGTATTTGGTTTAGAGTTTGGCAACATATGCCCATATGCTGGCTGCCATGAACAAA
GGTTGGCTATAAAGAGGTCATCAGTATATGAAACAGCCCCCTGCTGTCCATTCCTTATTCCATAGAAAAG
CCTTGACTTGAGGTTAGATTTTTTTTATATTTTGTTTTGTGTTATTTTTTTCTTTAACATCCCTAAAATT
TTCCTTACATGTTTTACTAGCCAGATTTTTCCTCCTCTCCTGACTACTCCCAGTCATAGCTGTCCCTCTT
CTCTTATGGAGATCCCTCGACCTGCAG
Features (pLannotate 1.2.2; 20 found; start..end, strand, type, name):
     46..62      -  protein_bind   lac operator: The lac repressor binds to the lac operator to inhibit transcription in E. coli. This inhibition can be relieved by adding lactose or isopropyl-β-D-thiogalactopyranoside (IPTG). lac repressor encoded by lacI
     70..100     -  promoter       lac promoter: promoter for the E. coli lac operon
    115..136     -  protein_bind   CAP binding site: CAP binding activates transcription in the presence of cAMP. E. coli catabolite activator protein
    149..188     -  CDS            lacI (fragment): lac repressor; lacI; The lac repressor binds to the lac operator to inhibit transcription in E. coli. This inhibition can be relieved by adding lactose or isopropyl-β-D-thiogalactopyranoside (IPTG).
    195..217     +  promoter       SV40 promoter (fragment): SV40 enhancer and early promoter
    221..355     +  rep_origin     SV40 ori: SV40 origin of replication
    375..509     +  polyA_signal   SV40 poly(A) signal: SV40 polyadenylation signal
    511..565     -  CDS            lacI (fragment): lac repressor; lacI; The lac repressor binds to the lac operator to inhibit transcription in E. coli. This inhibition can be relieved by adding lactose or isopropyl-β-D-thiogalactopyranoside (IPTG).
    748..1336    -  rep_origin     ori: high-copy-number ColE1/pMB1/pBR322/pUC origin of replication
   1507..2367    -  CDS            AmpR: β-lactamase; bla; confers resistance to ampicillin, carbenicillin, and related antibiotics
   2368..2472    -  promoter       AmpR promoter: bla
   2503..2882    +  enhancer       CMV enhancer: human cytomegalovirus immediate early enhancer
   2884..3159    +  promoter       chicken β-actin promoter: No description available
   3160..4175    +  intron         chimeric intron: chimera between introns from chicken β-actin and rabbit β-globin
   4319..4639    +  CDS            DmrB: F36V mutant of FK506-binding protein FKBP12 binds synthetic ligands that do not bind wild-type FKBP
   4682..5023    +  CDS            cre (fragment): RECR_BPP1 - Experimental evidence at protein level: Swiss-Prot protein existence level 1. Catalyzes site-specific recombination between two 34-base- pair LOXP sites. Its role is to maintain the phage genome as a monomeric unit-copy plasmid in the lysogenic state. From Escherichia phage P1 (Bacteriophage P1).
   5054..5278    +  polyA_signal   bGH poly(A) signal: bovine growth hormone polyadenylation signal
   5282..5303    +  promoter       SV40 promoter (fragment): SV40 enhancer and early promoter
   5441..5512    +  CDS            HBB (fragment): HBB_PONPY - Experimental evidence at transcript level: Swiss-Prot protein existence level 2. Involved in oxygen transport from the lung to the various peripheral tissues. From Pongo pygmaeus (Bornean orangutan).
   5583..5638    +  polyA_signal   β-globin poly(A) signal: rabbit β-globin polyadenylation signal (Gil and Proudfoot, 1987)
