[The description below was written by a language model from this plasmid's Addgene catalogue record and pLannotate feature annotations shown in this document.]
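Description:
pBW2606_pCAG-PV1-FKBP-L1-iCre-230C-NLS-BGHpA is a 5,977-nt mammalian expression plasmid built on the pCAGGS backbone that encodes one half of a chemically inducible split Cre recombinase. It is propagated in E. coli as a high-copy plasmid through a ColE1/pUC-type origin and is selected with ampicillin via the β-lactamase gene. The backbone also carries an SV40 origin of replication, an SV40 poly(A) signal and remnants of lac regulatory sequence. No mammalian selection marker is annotated.

Expression is driven by the CAG promoter, annotated here as the CMV immediate-early enhancer, the chicken β-actin promoter and a chimeric β-actin/β-globin intron, which together give strong constitutive transcription in many mammalian cell types. The open reading frame, cloned between KpnI and EcoRI, places an FKBP chemically induced dimerization domain at the N-terminus. It is joined by a linker (L1 in the name) to the Cre fragment running from amino acid 230 to the C-terminus, followed by a C-terminal nuclear localization signal. The automated annotation matches the FKBP segment to DmrB, the F36V variant of FKBP12, but the catalogue fields say only FKBP, so the exact variant is not confirmed by the record. A bovine growth hormone poly(A) signal terminates the transcript, with residual rabbit β-globin sequence and its poly(A) signal from pCAGGS lying downstream. The meaning of "PV1" in the name is not stated.

On its own this Cre fragment should be inactive. It is presumably intended for co-expression with a complementary N-terminal Cre fragment fused to a partner dimerization domain, so that a small-molecule dimerizer reconstitutes recombinase activity at loxP sites. The partner construct and the inducing ligand are not specified in the record.
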