Addgene plasmid #108732: pBW2606_pCAG-PV1-FKBP-L1-iCre-230C-NLS-BGHpA
Purpose: Expresses aa230 to C-terminus of Cre recombinase fused to FKBP CID
Depositing lab: Wilson Wong. Depositing organization: Boston University Main Campus. Publication: High-performance chemical- and light-inducible recombinases in mammalian cells and mice. Weinberg BH, Cho JH, Agarwal Y, Pham NTH, Caraballo LD, Walkosz M, Ortega C, Trexler M, Tague N, Law B, Benman WKJ, Letendre J, Beal J, Wong WW. Nat Commun. 2019 Oct 24;10(1):4845. doi: 10.1038/s41467-019-12800-7. PubMed 31649244.
Backbone
  Vector backbone: pCAGGS
  Vector type: Mammalian Expression, Cre/Lox, Synthetic Biology
Growth in bacteria
  Bacterial resistance: Ampicillin, 100 μg/mL
  Growth temperature: 37°C
  Growth strain: NEB Stable
  Copy number: High Copy
Gene/Insert
  Gene/Insert name: Cre recombinase fragment aa230 to C-terminus
  Species: Synthetic
  Promoter: pCAG
  Tag / fusion protein: FKBP (N terminal on insert); NLS (C terminal on insert)
  Cloning method: Restriction Enzyme; 5′ cloning site KpnI (not destroyed); 3′ cloning site EcoRI (not destroyed)
Terms and licenses: Academic/Nonprofit Terms; Industry Terms: Not Available to Industry
Depositor comments: Please visit https://www.biorxiv.org/content/10.1101/747121v1 for bioRxiv preprint.
How to cite: pBW2606_pCAG-PV1-FKBP-L1-iCre-230C-NLS-BGHpA was a gift from Wilson Wong (Addgene plasmid # 108732 ; http://n2t.net/addgene:108732 ; RRID:Addgene_108732)
