>Addgene plasmid #108732 | pBW2606_pCAG-PV1-FKBP-L1-iCre-230C-NLS-BGHpA | addgene partial sequence | sequence record 215984 | Addgene Partial NGS Result
TGCACCCCCCTCCCCGAGTTGCTGAGCACGGCCCGGCTTCGGGTGCGGGGCTCCGTACGGGGCGTGGCGC
GGGGCTCGCCGTGCCGGGCGGGGGGTGGCGGCAGGTGGGGGTGCCGGGCGGGGCGGGGCCGCCTCGGGCC
GGGGAGGGCTCGGGGGAGGGGCGCGGCGGCCCCCGGAGCGCCGGCGGCTGTCGAGGCGCGGCGAGCCGCA
GCCATTGCCTTTTATGGTAATCGTGCGAGAGGGCGCAGGGACTTCCTTTGTCCCAAATCTGTGCGGAGCC
GAAATCTGGGAGGCGCCGCCGCACCCCCTCTAGCGGGCGCGGGGCGAAGCGGTGCGGCGCCGGCAGGAAG
GAAATGGGCGGGGAGGGCCTTCGTGCGTCGCCGCGCCGCCGTCCCCTTCTCCCTCTCCAGCCTCGGGGCT
GTCCGCGGGGGGACGGCTGCCTTCGGGGGGGACGGGGCAGGGCGGGGTTCGGCTTCTGGCGTGTGACCGG
CGGCTCTAGAGCCTCTGCTAACCATGTTCATGCCTTCTTCTTTTTCCTACAGCTCCTGGGCAACGTGCTG
GTTATTGTGCTGTCTCATCATTTTGGCAAAGAATTGATTAATTCGAGCGAAGGCGCGCCCATTACTCGCA
TCCATTCTCAGGCTGTCTCGTCTCGTCTCGCACGCGTGCCGCCACCATGTCTAGAGGAGTGCAGGTGGAA
ACCATCTCCCCAGGAGACGGGCGCACCTTCCCCAAGCGCGGCCAGACCTGCGTGGTGCACTACACCGGGA
TGCTTGAAGATGGAAAGAAATTTGATTCCTCCCGGGACAGAAACAAGCCCTTTAAGTTTATGCTAGGCAA
GCAGGAGGTGATCCGAGGCTGGGAAGAAGGGGTTGCCCAGATGAGTGTGGGTCAGAGAGCCAAACTGACT
ATATCTCCAGATTATGCCTATGGTGCCACTGGGCACCCAGGCATCATCCCACCACATGCCACTCTCGTCT
TCGATGTGGAGCTTCTAAAACTGGAATCCGGAGGGTCTGGCTCCGGATCAAGTGGTGGCAGCGGTACCGT
GGCTGATGACCCCAACAACTACCTGTTCTGCCGGGTCAGAAAGAATGGTGTGGCTGCCCCTTCTGCCACC
TCCCAACTGTCCACCCGGGCCCTGGAAGGGATCTTTGAGGCCACCCACCGCCTGATCTATGGTGCCAAGG
ATGACTCTGGGCAGAGATACCTGGCCTGGTCTGGCCACTCTGCCAGAGTGGGTGCTGCCAGGGACATGGC
CAGGGCTGGTGTGTCCATCCCTGAAATCATGCAGGCTGGTGGCTGGACCAATGTGAACATTGTGATGAAC
TACATCAGAAACCTGGACTCTGAGACTGGGGCCATGGTGAGGCTGCTCGAGGATGGGGACCCCAAGAAAA
AGCGGAAGGTGTGAGAATTCCTGTGCCTTCTAGTTGCCAGCCATCTGTTGTTTGCCCCTCCCCCGTGCCT
TCCTTGACCCTGGAAGGTGCCACTCCCACTGTCCTTTCCTAATAAAATGAGGAAATTGCATCGCATTGTC
TGAGTAGGTGTCATTCTATTCTGGGGGGTGGGGTGGGGCAGGACAGCAAGGGGGAGGATTGGGAAGACAA
TAGCAGGCATGCTGGGGATGCGGTGGGCTCTATGGCTTCTGAGGCGGAAAGAACCAGCTGGGGCTCTAGG
GGGTATCCCCACGCGCCCTGTAGCGTGTACCGCTGGGAGTTCGTAGACGGAAACAAACGCAGAATCCAAG
CGCGGCCGCCCAGGATACATAGATTACCACAACTCCGAGCCCTTCCACCGCTAGCGCACTCCTCAGGTGC
AGGCTGCCTATCAGAAGGTGGTGGCTGGTGTGGCCAATGCCCTGGCTCACAAATACCACTGAGATCTTTT
TCCCTCTGCCAAAAATTATGGGGACATCATGAAGCCCCTTGAGCATCTGACTTCTGGCTAATAAAGGAAA
TTTATTTTCATTGCAATAGTGTGTTGGAATTTTTTGTGTCTCTCACTCGGAAGGACATATGGGAGGGCAA
ATCATTTAAAACATCAGAATGAGTATTTGGTTTAGAGTTTGGCAACATATGCCCATATGCTGGCTGCCAT
GAACAAAGGTTGGCTATAAAGAGGTCATCAGTATATGAAACAGCCCCCTGCTGTCCATTCCTTATTCCAT
AGAAAAGCCTTGACTTGAGGTTAGATTTTTTTTATATTTTGTTTTGTGTTATTTTTTTCTTTAACATCCC
TAAAATTTTCCTTACATGTTTTACTAGCCAGATTTTTCCTCCTCTCCTGACTACTCCCAGTCATAGCTGT
CCCTCTTCTCTTATGGAGATCCCTCGACCTGCAGCCCAAGCTTGGCGTAATCATGGTCATAGCTGTTTCC
TGTGTGAAATTGTTATCCGCTCACAATTCCACACAACATACGAGCCGGAAGCATAAAGTGTAAAGCCTGG
GGTGCCTAATGAGTGAGCTAACTCACATTAATTGCGTTGCGCTCACTGCCCGCTTTCCAGTCGGGAAACC
TGTCGTGCCAGCGGATCCGCATCTCAATTAGTCAGCAACCATAGTCCCGCCCCTAACTCCGCCCAGTTCC
GCCCATTCTCCGCCCCATGGCTGACTAATTTTTTTTATTTATGCAGAGGCCGAGGCCGCCTCGGCCTCTG
AGCTATTCCAGAAGTAGTGAGGAGGCTTTTTTGGAGGCCTAGGCTTTTGCAAAAAGCTAACTTGTTTATT
GCAGCTTATAATGGTTACAAATAAAGCAATAGCATCACAAATTTCACAAATAAAGCATTTTTTTCACTGC
ATTCTAGTTGTGGTTTGTCCAAACTCATCAATGTATCTTATCATGTCTGGATCCGCTGCATTAATGAATC
GGCCAACGCGCGGGGAGAGGCGGTTTGCGTATTGGGCGCTCTTCCGCTTCCTCGCTCACTGACTCGCTGC
GCTCGGTCGTTCGGCTGCGGCGAGCGGTATCAGCTCACTCAAAGGCGGTAATACGGTTATCCACAGAATC
AGGGGATAACGCAGGAAAGAACATGTGAGCAAAAGGCCAGCAAAAGGCCAGGAACCGTAAAAAGGCCGCG
TTGCTGGCGTTTTTCCATAGGCTCCGCCCCCCTGACGAGCATCACAAAAATCGACGCTCAAGTCAGAGGT
GGCGAAACCCGACAGGACTATAAAGATACCAGGCGTTTCCCCCTGGAAGCTCCCTCGTGCGCTCTCCTGT
TCCGACCCTGCCGCTTACCGGATACCTGTCCGCCTTTCTCCCTTCGGGAAGCGTGGCGCTTTCTCATAGC
TCACGCTGTAGGTATCTCAGTTCGGTGTAGGTCGTTCGCTCCAAGCTGGGCTGTGTGCACGAACCCCCCG
TTCAGCCCGACCGCTGCGCCTTATCCGGTAACTATCGTCTTGAGTCCAACCCGGTAAGACACGACTTATC
GCCACTGGCAGCAGCCACTGGTAACAGGATTAGCAGAGCGAGGTATGTAGGCGGTGCTACAGAGTTCTTG
AAGTGGTGGCCTAACTACGGCTACACTAGAAGAACAGTATTTGGTATCTGCGCTCTGCTGAAGCCAGTTA
CCTTCGGAAAAAGAGTTGGTAGCTCTTGATCCGGCAAACAAACCACCGCTGGTAGCGGTGGTTTTTTTGT
TTGCAAGCAGCAGATTACGCGCAGAAAAAAAGGATCTCAAGAAGATCCTTTGATCTTTTCTACGGGGTCT
GACGCTCAGTGGAACGAAAACTCACGTTAAGGGATTTTGGTCATGAGATTATCAAAAAGGATCTTCACCT
AGATCCTTTTAAATTAAAAATGAAGTTTTAAATCAATCTAAAGTATATATGAGTAAACTTGGTCTGACAG
TTACCAATGCTTAATCAGTGAGGCACCTATCTCAGCGATCTGTCTATTTCGTTCATCCATAGTTGCCTGA
CTCCCCGTCGTGTAGATAACTACGATACGGGAGGGCTTACCATCTGGCCCCAGTGCTGCAATGATACCGC
GAGACCCACGCTCACCGGCTCCAGATTTATCAGCAATAAACCAGCCAGCCGGAAGGGCCGAGCGCAGAAG
TGGTCCTGCAACTTTATCCGCCTCCATCCAGTCTATTAATTGTTGCCGGGAAGCTAGAGTAAGTAGTTCG
CCAGTTAATAGTTTGCGCAACGTTGTTGCCATTGCTACAGGCATCGTGGTGTCACGCTCGTCGTTTGGTA
TGGCTTCATTCAGCTCCGGTTCCCAACGATCAAGGCGAGTTACATGATCCCCCATGTTGTGCAAAAAAGC
GGTTAGCTCCTTCGGTCCTCCGATCGTTGTCAGAAGTAAGTTGGCCGCAGTGTTATCACTCATGGTTATG
GCAGCACTGCATAATTCTCTTACTGTCATGCCATCCGTAAGATGCTTTTCTGTGACTGGTGAGTACTCAA
CCAAGTCATTCTGAGAATAGTGTATGCGGCGACCGAGTTGCTCTTGCCCGGCGTCAATACGGGATAATAC
CGCGCCACATAGCAGAACTTTAAAAGTGCTCATCATTGGAAAACGTTCTTCGGGGCGAAAACTCTCAAGG
ATCTTACCGCTGTTGAGATCCAGTTCGATGTAACCCACTCGTGCACCCAACTGATCTTCAGCATCTTTTA
CTTTCACCAGCGTTTCTGGGTGAGCAAAAACAGGAAGGCAAAATGCCGCAAAAAAGGGAATAAGGGCGAC
ACGGAAATGTTGAATACTCATACTCTTCCTTTTTCAATATTATTGAAGCATTTATCAGGGTTATTGTCTC
ATGAGCGGATACATATTTGAATGTATTTAGAAAAATAAACAAATAGGGGTTCCGCGCACATTTCCCCGAA
AAGTGCCACCTGGGTCGACATTGATTATTGACTAGTTATTAATAGTAATCAATTACGGGGTCATTAGTTC
ATAGCCCATATATGGAGTTCCGCGTTACATAACTTACGGTAAATGGCCCGCCTGGCTGACCGCCCAACGA
CCCCCGCCCATTGACGTCAATAATGACGTATGTTCCCATAGTAACGCCAATAGGGACTTTCCATTGACGT
CAATGGGTGGAGTATTTACGGTAAACTGCCCACTTGGCAGTACATCAAGTGTATCATATGCCAAGTACGC
CCCCTATTGACGTCAATGACGGTAAATGGCCCGCCTGGCATTATGCCCAGTACATGACCTTATGGGACTT
TCCTACTTGGCAGTACATCTACGTATTAGTCATCGCTATTACCATGGTCGAGGTGAGCCCCACGTTCTGC
TTCACTCTCCCCATCTCCCCCCCCTCCCCACCCCCAATTTTGTATTTATTTATTTTTTAATTATTTTGTG
CAGCGATGGGGGCGGGGGGGGGGG
